Addgene plasmid #37841: pOL2340
Depositing lab: Gary Silverman. Depositing organization: University of Pittsburgh (University, School of Medicine, and Cancer Institute). Publication: A pro-cathepsin L mutant is a luminal substrate for endoplasmic-reticulum-associated degradation in C. elegans. Miedel MT, Graf NJ, Stephen KE, Long OS, Pak SC, Perlmutter DH, Silverman GA, Luke CJ. PLoS One. 2012;7(7):e40145. Epub 2012 Jul 2. 10.1371/journal.pone.0040145 PubMed 22768338.
Backbone
  Vector backbone: pPD49.26
  Backbone manufacturer: Fire Lab
  Backbone size w/o insert (bp): 3410
  Total vector size (bp): 6342
  Vector type: Worm Expression
Growth in bacteria
  Bacterial resistance: Ampicillin, 100 μg/mL
  Growth temperature: 37°C
  Growth strain: DH5alpha
  Copy number: Unknown
Gene/Insert
  Gene/Insert name: Ub-M (alt name: Ub(R77M))
  Species: C. elegans (nematode)
  Insert size (bp): 237
  Mutation: R77M
  Promoter: nhx-2
  Tag / fusion protein: mCherry (C terminal on insert)
  Cloning method: Restriction Enzyme; 5′ cloning site NheI (not destroyed); 3′ cloning site NheI (not destroyed)
  Sequencing primers: 5′ CGCTCTCTCGTCTCTCTCTC; 3′ GATCTCGAACTCGTGGCCGTT
Terms and licenses: Academic/Nonprofit Terms; Industry Terms: Not Available to Industry
How to cite: pOL2340 was a gift from Gary Silverman (Addgene plasmid # 37841 ; http://n2t.net/addgene:37841 ; RRID:Addgene_37841)
