[The description below was written by a language model from this plasmid's Addgene catalogue record and pLannotate feature annotations shown in this document.]
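Description:
pOL2340 is a C. elegans expression plasmid built on pPD49.26, a Fire Lab worm vector backbone, and is maintained in E. coli through a high-copy ColE1/pUC-type origin with ampicillin selection from the bla gene and its native promoter. The feature table also picks up short remnants typical of pUC/pBR322-derived backbones (fragments of rop, bom and lacI, together with the CAP site, lac promoter and lac operator), which play no role in worm expression. The catalogue lists a total size of 6,342 bp, while the deposited full sequence is 6,371 nt, a small discrepancy that the record does not explain.

The payload is Ub-M, also called Ub(R77M): a 237 bp ubiquitin insert, cloned at NheI sites, in which the residue at position 77 is changed from arginine to methionine, fused at its C terminus to mCherry. The annotation places a ubiquitin coding fragment directly upstream of the complete mCherry open reading frame. It matches this fragment to human ubiquitin C, whereas the catalogue lists the insert species as C. elegans; ubiquitin is very highly conserved. Expression is driven by the nhx-2 promoter according to the catalogue. The promoter is not annotated in the feature table but presumably occupies the unannotated region upstream of the fusion. A short hit to aex-5 downstream of mCherry probably reflects worm genomic sequence in the backbone's 3' region.

Ubiquitin fusions of this design are generally cleaved by deubiquitinating enzymes to expose a chosen N-terminal residue on the reporter; methionine is stabilising under the N-end rule, so Ub-M-mCherry would usually serve as a stable control for degradation reporters. The record does not state this purpose, though the associated publication concerns ER-associated degradation in C. elegans.
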