Features (pLannotate 1.2.2; 13 found; start..end, strand, type, name):
   2046..2062    -  misc_feature   MCS (fragment): pUC18/19 multiple cloning site
   2142..2368    +  CDS            ubiquitin (fragment): human ubiquitin C; Homo sapiens UBC
   2403..3113    +  CDS            mCherry: monomeric derivative of DsRed fluorescent protein (Shaner et al., 2004) mammalian codon-optimized
   3693..3788    +  CDS            aex-5 (fragment): AEX5_CAEEL - Also known as kpc-3 From Caenorhabditis elegans.
   3916..3951    +  CDS            rop (fragment): Rop protein, which maintains plasmids at low copy number; rop
   4053..4152    +  misc_feature   bom (fragment): basis of mobility region from pBR322
   4250..4354    +  promoter       AmpR promoter: bla
   4355..5215    +  CDS            AmpR: β-lactamase; bla; confers resistance to ampicillin, carbenicillin, and related antibiotics
   5386..5974    +  rep_origin     ori: high-copy-number ColE1/pMB1/pBR322/pUC origin of replication
   6157..6249    +  CDS            lacI (fragment): lac repressor; lacI; The lac repressor binds to the lac operator to inhibit transcription in E. coli. This inhibition can be relieved by adding lactose or isopropyl-β-D-thiogalactopyranoside (IPTG).
   6262..6283    +  protein_bind   CAP binding site: CAP binding activates transcription in the presence of cAMP. E. coli catabolite activator protein
   6298..6328    +  promoter       lac promoter: promoter for the E. coli lac operon
   6336..6352    +  protein_bind   lac operator: The lac repressor binds to the lac operator to inhibit transcription in E. coli. This inhibition can be relieved by adding lactose or isopropyl-β-D-thiogalactopyranoside (IPTG). lac repressor encoded by lacI
>Addgene plasmid #37841 | pOL2340 | depositor full sequence | sequence record 47442 | pOL2340 sequence 6371 bps
ATGACCATGATTACGCCAAGCTTGCATGCAGCTTTGTGGCGACCACCACGTGTCTACTGATAAATTAACA
GATTGTACTACTTTGCATGTAATGTGCTAGAGGACGGTTCTCTTATCATCACAGGCACTGACGACACTGC
CAAAGTTTTACAAGCTAATTTATTAGCGCTCTTCGGCCGCAATGGCACGATTTGAATTGGTTTATTGATT
CCAGAGACTAGTTTCAGTTTTTGATAAGAATGAATTATTATTCATTTTCTAGTTTATGAATATATATGTA
ACTAGGGAAGCCTATTTATGATTTTTCTAATTTTTTAAAATTGTTATTTTAGAGAGGTGTGAAATTAAAA
TGATATATATTTTCGAGTACTTTAAAAAATAAAAACGGTACATCCTATATTAAATTTTTGATTTTAGATC
CTTCCAAGTTATTGACAAGTATTAACTGCACTTCTCATAAAAATTTTTCAAATAGATCTATTTAGTCTGG
AATAGGAATACTTTTGGCAATTTTCTTGAGAATCATAGAAGACGAATTTCTGAACTGCTCTTTGTGAAGC
CACGCCCATATATTGGCATTTTTGTATCCAATTTTTTGTAGAGTACCTGAATCATTATCACTACATCTGC
TAAACAATATATGGAAGTTCTATGAGAGGTGAAAGGTAAATCATATAACAACTGTAATAACATAGAAATG
ATTGTAGTATATTTCCAATTAGGCTGAGTTGATCTTATTGAAGAGTTTGAATCATAGCAATTTTTTCCTC
TTTTAGTATTTTTCAAAACAAATTTTCACAATGTTAGATGTAGTATTTAGCATTAAGGCATCTGTAATCT
CCCAGAAATGTTTTGGGAATAAAACCCTTTGACTCTTTGGTCCTTTTTTGCTCCAAATAATATCTGATTT
TAACCCGTTCTGATCTACTTTTTACCTTTCGATCGTCACATCCGCGTACACGTTTCTCTTGCTCTCAATT
GCTTATCTTTATGGCCTTTTCCCCCACTTTTTGTCGACTATCATGCGGACGTGGCTTCCTTGCTCCCTCC
CGGTTTTTTTGAAAACACTTGTGAATTTATTTTTTGTGGTCAAAATTACGAAACATTTGAATTCTCAATC
TATTTATAGACCGGGTGTGGTATGTTATGCCATGTTTTTGTCATTGCCAAATGAACATCGATATTTTAAT
TTTCTGAACTTACCGTACCCCCTGCGTTACTATTTTATTTTTAATTTGTATAATTTCATTGCTATAATTT
GTTGTCCTTGAAACATTGAAGATATCGAAGAAATAATGACAAAAATCAGATAGAACAATTTTTCCTACTC
ATCAACTCACATTTTTCTATTTTCTCTTGTGCGAAAAAAATAGTATATTGGGAATATTTATAGTATTGCA
ACTTTTCTCTTAGTTCGCAGAGTTGCAATACTACTAGATCCCTAATAGAGGAAATATGGTGACCAGCTTT
TTGCAATTGGAAAGTTGGGAAAAAAGTATATATATTAATAGACTTACACTCTTGTAGTTCGTAGAATTTT
TCAGGAAATCTGACACGCAAGACTTTTTCAAAAAGTTTTTTTTTTTAATTTGGCAATCTGCCAAAACGTT
TACTGAACATTTTGAAAACATCTACCAGTACCTTTAACACAACGAAAAATTGTTCTAAGCAATATTAACT
GTGATAATTGATGTTAAGACCTGAAATTTAATCACAAATTTCACCTGGAAATGACAGTAATCGGCTTCTA
AATACTGTCGACACAAGTGCCATACCTAAGATTCCAATCCTATTACCATGTTTCCCAATTTCATTCTCTT
TCGTATCTCTATTTCTCTTCTTTATTATCAATTACTTTTTATCAGTTCTTCGTTTGCTTTAACATCAAGA
GCACATAGCGCTCTCTCGTCTCTCTCTCATGCTCTTTTTGAACTTTTACAAAAAACTATTTCCGGTTGTT
TTGATTCTTGGAATTTGAAATAATTTTCAGTGATTAAATCTAGACTCTGAGGCCTTGGGTGCTCGTCGTT
GGACTTTTATTGATTTCTAGAGGATCCCCGGGATTGGCCAAAGGACCCAAAGGTATGTTTCGAATGATAC
TAACATAACATAGAACATTTTCAGGAGGACCCTTGGCTAGCATGCAGATCTTCGTGAAGACCCTGACTGG
TAAGACCATCACTCTCGAAGTGGAGCCGAGTGACACCATTGAGAATGTCAAGGCAAAGATCCAAGACAAG
GAAGGCATCCCTCCTGACCAGCAGAGGTTGATCTTTGCTGGGAAACAGCTGGAAGATGGACGCACCCTGT
CTGACTACAACATCCAGAAAGAGTCCACCCTGCACCTGGTCTTCCGTCTCAGAGGTGGCATGGGGAAGCT
TGGTCGACACCTGAAGGCTAGCATGGTGAGCAAGGGCGAGGAGGATAACATGGCCATCATCAAGGAGTTC
ATGCGCTTCAAGGTGCACATGGAGGGCTCCGTGAACGGCCACGAGTTCGAGATCGAGGGCGAGGGCGAGG
GCCGCCCCTACGAGGGCACCCAGACCGCCAAGCTGAAGGTGACCAAGGGTGGCCCCCTGCCCTTCGCCTG
GGACATCCTGTCCCCTCAGTTCATGTACGGCTCCAAGGCCTACGTGAAGCACCCCGCCGACATCCCCGAC
TACTTGAAGCTGTCCTTCCCCGAGGGCTTCAAGTGGGAGCGCGTGATGAACTTCGAGGACGGCGGCGTGG
TGACCGTGACCCAGGACTCCTCCCTGCAGGACGGCGAGTTCATCTACAAGGTGAAGCTGCGCGGCACCAA
CTTCCCCTCCGACGGCCCCGTAATGCAGAAGAAGACCATGGGCTGGGAGGCCTCCTCCGAGCGGATGTAC
CCCGAGGACGGCGCCCTGAAGGGCGAGATCAAGCAGAGGCTGAAGCTGAAGGACGGCGGCCACTACGACG
CTGAGGTCAAGACCACCTACAAGGCCAAGAAGCCCGTGCAGCTGCCCGGCGCCTACAACGTCAACATCAA
GTTGGACATCACCTCCCACAACGAGGACTACACCATCGTGGAACAGTACGAACGCGCCGAGGGCCGCCAC
TCCACCGGCGGCATGGACGAGCTGTACAAGTAGGATATCTGAGCTCCGCATCGGCCGCTGTCATCAGATC
GCCATCTCGCGCCCGTGCCTCTGACTTCTAAGTCCAATTACTCTTCAACATCCCTACATGCTCTTTCTCC
CTGTGCTCCCACCCCCTATTTTTGTTATTATCAAAAAACTTCTCTTAATTTCTTTGTTTTTTAGCTTCTT
TTAAGTCACCTCTAACAATGAAATTGTGTAGATTCAAAAATAGAATTAATTCGTAATAAAAAGTCGAAAA
AAATTGTGCTCCCTCCCCCCATTAATAATAATTCTATCCCAAAATCTACACAATGTTCTGTGTACACTTC
TTATGTTTTTTTTACTTCTGATAAATTTTTTTTGAAACATCATAGAAAAAACCGCACACAAAATACCTTA
TCATATGTTACGTTTCAGTTTATGACCGCAATTTTTATTTCTTCGCACGTCTGGGCCTCTCATGACGTCA
AATCATGCTCATCGTGAAAAAGTTTTGGAGTATTTTTGGAATTTTTCAATCAAGTGAAAGTTTATGAAAT
TAATTTTCCTGCTTTTGCTTTTTGGGGGTTTCCCCTATTGTTTGTCAAGAGTTTCGAGGACGGCGTTTTT
CTTGCTAAAATCACAAGTATTGATGAGCACGATGCAAGAAAGATCGGAAGAAGGTTTGGGTTTGAGGCTC
AGTGGAAGGTGAGTAGAAGTTGATAATTTGAAAGTGGAGTAGTGTCTATGGGGTTTTTGCCTTAAATGAC
AGAATACATTCCCAATATACCAAACATAACTGTTTCCTACTAGTCGGCCGTACGGGCCCTTTCGTCTCGC
GCGTTTCGGTGATGACGGTGAAAACCTCTGACACATGCAGCTCCCGGAGACGGTCACAGCTTGTCTGTAA
GCGGATGCCGGGAGCAGACAAGCCCGTCAGGGCGCGTCAGCGGGTGTTGGCGGGTGTCGGGGCTGGCTTA
ACTATGCGGCATCAGAGCAGATTGTACTGAGAGTGCACCATATGCGGTGTGAAATACCGCACAGATGCGT
AAGGAGAAAATACCGCATCAGGCGGCCTTAAGGGCCTCGTGATACGCCTATTTTTATAGGTTAATGTCAT
GATAATAATGGTTTCTTAGACGTCAGGTGGCACTTTTCGGGGAAATGTGCGCGGAACCCCTATTTGTTTA
TTTTTCTAAATACATTCAAATATGTATCCGCTCATGAGACAATAACCCTGATAAATGCTTCAATAATATT
GAAAAAGGAAGAGTATGAGTATTCAACATTTCCGTGTCGCCCTTATTCCCTTTTTTGCGGCATTTTGCCT
TCCTGTTTTTGCTCACCCAGAAACGCTGGTGAAAGTAAAAGATGCTGAAGATCAGTTGGGTGCACGAGTG
GGTTACATCGAACTGGATCTCAACAGCGGTAAGATCCTTGAGAGTTTTCGCCCCGAAGAACGTTTTCCAA
TGATGAGCACTTTTAAAGTTCTGCTATGTGGCGCGGTATTATCCCGTATTGACGCCGGGCAAGAGCAACT
CGGTCGCCGCATACACTATTCTCAGAATGACTTGGTTGAGTACTCACCAGTCACAGAAAAGCATCTTACG
GATGGCATGACAGTAAGAGAATTATGCAGTGCTGCCATAACCATGAGTGATAACACTGCGGCCAACTTAC
TTCTGACAACGATCGGAGGACCGAAGGAGCTAACCGCTTTTTTGCACAACATGGGGGATCATGTAACTCG
CCTTGATCGTTGGGAACCGGAGCTGAATGAAGCCATACCAAACGACGAGCGTGACACCACGATGCCTGTA
GCAATGGCAACAACGTTGCGCAAACTATTAACTGGCGAACTACTTACTCTAGCTTCCCGGCAACAATTAA
TAGACTGGATGGAGGCGGATAAAGTTGCAGGACCACTTCTGCGCTCGGCCCTTCCGGCTGGCTGGTTTAT
TGCTGATAAATCTGGAGCCGGTGAGCGTGGGTCTCGCGGTATCATTGCAGCACTGGGGCCAGATGGTAAG
CCCTCCCGTATCGTAGTTATCTACACGACGGGGAGTCAGGCAACTATGGATGAACGAAATAGACAGATCG
CTGAGATAGGTGCCTCACTGATTAAGCATTGGTAACTGTCAGACCAAGTTTACTCATATATACTTTAGAT
TGATTTAAAACTTCATTTTTAATTTAAAAGGATCTAGGTGAAGATCCTTTTTGATAATCTCATGACCAAA
ATCCCTTAACGTGAGTTTTCGTTCCACTGAGCGTCAGACCCCGTAGAAAAGATCAAAGGATCTTCTTGAG
ATCCTTTTTTTCTGCGCGTAATCTGCTGCTTGCAAACAAAAAAACCACCGCTACCAGCGGTGGTTTGTTT
GCCGGATCAAGAGCTACCAACTCTTTTTCCGAAGGTAACTGGCTTCAGCAGAGCGCAGATACCAAATACT
GTCCTTCTAGTGTAGCCGTAGTTAGGCCACCACTTCAAGAACTCTGTAGCACCGCCTACATACCTCGCTC
TGCTAATCCTGTTACCAGTGGCTGCTGCCAGTGGCGATAAGTCGTGTCTTACCGGGTTGGACTCAAGACG
ATAGTTACCGGATAAGGCGCAGCGGTCGGGCTGAACGGGGGGTTCGTGCACACAGCCCAGCTTGGAGCGA
ACGACCTACACCGAACTGAGATACCTACAGCGTGAGCATTGAGAAAGCGCCACGCTTCCCGAAGGGAGAA
AGGCGGACAGGTATCCGGTAAGCGGCAGGGTCGGAACAGGAGAGCGCACGAGGGAGCTTCCAGGGGGAAA
CGCCTGGTATCTTTATAGTCCTGTCGGGTTTCGCCACCTCTGACTTGAGCGTCGATTTTTGTGATGCTCG
TCAGGGGGGCGGAGCCTATGGAAAAACGCCAGCAACGCGGCCTTTTTACGGTTCCTGGCCTTTTGCTGGC
CTTTTGCTCACATGTTCTTTCCTGCGTTATCCCCTGATTCTGTGGATAACCGTATTACCGCCTTTGAGTG
AGCTGATACCGCTCGCCGCAGCCGAACGACCGAGCGCAGCGAGTCAGTGAGCGAGGAAGCGGAAGAGCGC
CCAATACGCAAACCGCCTCTCCCCGCGCGTTGGCCGATTCATTAATGCAGCTGGCACGACAGGTTTCCCG
ACTGGAAAGCGGGCAGTGAGCGCAACGCAATTAATGTGAGTTAGCTCACTCATTAGGCACCCCAGGCTTT
ACACTTTATGCTTCCGGCTCGTATGTTGTGTGGAATTGTGAGCGGATAACAATTTCACACAGGAAACAGC
T
