>Addgene plasmid #37841 | pOL2340 | addgene partial sequence | sequence record 59639 | mCherry-R 5'-TTGGTCACCTTCAGCTTGG-3'
CCTCGATCTCGAACTCGTGGCCGTTCACGGAGCCCTCCATGTGCACCTTGAAGCGCATGAACTCCTTGAT
GATGGCCATGTTATCCTCCTCGCCCTTGCTCACCATGCTAGCCTTCAGGTGTCGACCAAGCTTCCCCATG
CCACCTCTGAGACGGAAGACCAGGTGCAGGGTGGACTCTTTCTGGATGTTGTAGTCAGACAGGGTGCGTC
CATCTTCCAGCTGTTTCCCAGCAAAGATCAACCTCTGCTGGTCAGGAGGGATGCCTTCCTTGTCTTGGAT
CTTTGCCTTGACATTCTCAATGGTGTCACTCGGCTCCACTTCGAGAGTGATGGTCTTACCAGTCAGGGTC
TTCACGAAGATCTGCATGCTAGCCAAGGGTCCTCCTGAAAATGTTCTATGTTATGTTAGTATCATTCGAA
ACATACCTTTGGGTCCTTTGGCCAATCCCGGGGATCCTCTAGAAATCAATAAAAGTCCAACGACGAGCAC
CCAAGGCCTCAGAGTCTAGATTTAATCACTGAAAATTATTTCAAATTCCAAGAATCAAAACAACCGGAAA
TAGTTTTTTGTAAAAGTTCAAAAAGAGCATGAGAGAGAGACGAGAGAGCGCTATGTGCTCTTGATGTTAA
AGCAAACGAAGAACTGATAAAAAGTAATTGATAATAAAGAAGAGAAATAGAGATACGAAAGAGAATGAAA
TTGGGAAACATGGTAATAGGATTGGAATCTTAGGTATGGCACTTGTGTCGACAGTATTTAGAAGCCGATT
ACTGTCATTTCCAGGTGAAATTTGTGATTAAATTTCAG
